>Addgene plasmid #60028 | GFP-CYLD-C601A | addgene full sequence | sequence record 327635 | Addgene NGS Result
GACATTGATTATTGACTAGTTATTAATAGTAATCAATTACGGGGTCATTAGTTCATAGCCCATATATGGA
GTTCCGCGTTACATAACTTACGGTAAATGGCCCGCCTGGCTGACCGCCCAACGACCCCCGCCCATTGACG
TCAATAATGACGTATGTTCCCATAGTAACGCCAATAGGGACTTTCCATTGACGTCAATGGGTGGAGTATT
TACGGTAAACTGCCCACTTGGCAGTACATCAAGTGTATCATATGCCAAGTACGCCCCCTATTGACGTCAA
TGACGGTAAATGGCCCGCCTGGCATTATGCCCAGTACATGACCTTATGGGACTTTCCTACTTGGCAGTAC
ATCTACGTATTAGTCATCGCTATTACCATGGTGATGCGGTTTTGGCAGTACATCAATGGGCGTGGATAGC
GGTTTGACTCACGGGGATTTCCAAGTCTCCACCCCATTGACGTCAATGGGAGTTTGTTTTGGCACCAAAA
TCAACGGGACTTTCCAAAATGTCGTAACAACTCCGCCCCATTGACGCAAATGGGCGGTAGGCGTGTACGG
TGGGAGGTCTATATAAGCAGAGCTCTCTGGCTAACTAGAGAACCCACTGCTTACTGGCTTATCGAAATTA
ATACGACTCACTATAGGGAGACCCAAGCTGGCTAGACACCATGGCCAGCAAAGGAGAAGAACTTTTCACT
GGAGTTGTCCCAATTCTTGTTGAATTAGATGGTGATGTTAATGGGCACAAATTTTCTGTCAGTGGAGAGG
GTGAAGGTGATGCTACATACGGAAAGCTTACCCTTAAATTTATTTGCACTACTGGAAAACTACCTGTTCC
ATGGCCAACACTTGTCACTACTTTCTCTTATGGTGTTCAATGCTTTTCCCGTTATCCGGATCATATGAAA
CGGCATGACTTTTTCAAGAGTGCCATGCCCGAAGGTTATGTACAGGAACGCACTATATCTTTCAAAGATG
ACGGGAACTACAAGACGCGTGCTGAAGTCAAGTTTGAAGGTGATACCCTTGTTAATCGTATCGAGTTAAA
AGGTATTGATTTTAAAGAAGATGGAAACATTCTCGGACACAAACTCGAGTACAACTATAACTCACACAAT
GTATACATCACGGCAGACAAACAAAAGAATGGAATCAAAGCTAACTTCAAAATTCGCCACAACATTGAAG
ATGGATCCGTTCAACTAGCAGACCATTATCAACAAAATACTCCAATTGGCGATGGCCCTGTCCTTTTACC
AGACAACCATTACCTGTCGACACAATCTGCCCTTTCGAAAGATCCCAACGAAAAGCGTGACCACATGGTC
CTTCTTGAGTTTGTAACTGCTGCTGGGATTACACATGGCATGGATGAGCTCTACAAAAGCGGTTCCGGAC
CGGATCAAACAAGTTTGTACAAAAAAGTTGGCGCGCCCACCATGAGTTCAGGCTTATGGAGCCAAGAAAA
AGTCACTTCACCCTACTGGGAAGAGCGGATTTTTTACTTGCTTCTTCAAGAATGCAGCGTTACAGACAAA
CAAACACAAAAGCTCCTTAAAGTACCGAAGGGAAGTATAGGACAGTATATTCAAGATCGTTCTGTGGGGC
ATTCAAGGATTCCTTCTGCAAAAGGCAAGAAAAATCAGATTGGATTAAAAATTCTAGAGCAACCTCATGC
AGTTCTCTTTGTTGATGAAAAGGATGTTGTAGAGATAAATGAAAAGTTCACAGAGTTACTTTTGGCAATT
ACCAATTGTGAGGAGAGGTTCAGCCTGTTTAAAAACAGAAACAGACTAAGTAAAGGCCTCCAAATAGACG
TGGGCTGTCCTGTGAAAGTACAGCTGAGATCTGGGGAAGAAAAATTTCCTGGAGTTGTACGCTTCAGAGG
ACCCCTGTTAGCAGAGAGGACAGTCTCCGGAATATTCTTTGGAGTTGAATTGCTGGAAGAAGGTCGTGGT
CAAGGTTTCACTGACGGGGTGTACCAAGGGAAACAGCTTTTTCAGTGTGATGAAGATTGTGGCGTGTTTG
TTGCATTGGACAAGCTAGAACTCATAGAAGATGATGACACTGCATTGGAAAGTGATTACGCAGGTCCTGG
GGACACAATGCAGGTCGAACTTCCTCCTTTGGAAATAAACTCCAGAGTTTCTTTGAAGGTTGGAGAAACA
ATAGAATCTGGAACAGTTATATTCTGTGATGTTTTGCCAGGAAAAGAAAGCTTAGGATATTTTGTTGGTG
TGGACATGGATAACCCTATTGGCAACTGGGATGGAAGATTTGATGGAGTGCAGCTTTGTAGTTTTGCGTG
TGTTGAAAGTACAATTCTATTGCACATCAATGATATCATCCCAGAGAGTGTGACGCAGGAAAGGAGGCCT
CCCAAACTTGCCTTTATGTCAAGAGGTGTTGGGGACAAAGGTTCATCCAGTCATAATAAACCAAAGGCTA
CAGGATCTACCTCAGACCCTGGAAATAGAAACAGATCTGAATTATTTTATACCTTAAATGGGTCTTCTGT
TGACTCACAACCACAATCCAAATCAAAAAATACATGGTACATTGATGAAGTTGCAGAAGACCCTGCAAAA
TCTCTTACAGAGATATCTACAGACTTTGACCGTTCTTCACCACCACTCCAGCCTCCTCCTGTGAACTCAC
TGACCACCGAGAACAGATTCCACTCTTTACCATTCAGTCTCACCAAGATGCCCAATACCAATGGAAGTAT
TGGCCACAGTCCACTTTCTCTGTCAGCCCAGTCTGTAATGGAAGAGCTAAACACTGCACCCGTCCAAGAG
AGTCCACCCTTGGCCATGCCTCCTGGGAACTCACATGGTCTAGAAGTGGGCTCATTGGCTGAAGTTAAGG
AGAACCCTCCTTTCTATGGGGTAATCCGTTGGATCGGTCAGCCACCAGGACTGAATGAAGTGCTCGCTGG
ACTGGAACTGGAAGATGAGTGTGCAGGCTGTACGGATGGAACCTTCAGAGGCACTCGGTATTTCACCTGT
GCCCTGAAGAAGGCGCTGTTTGTGAAACTGAAGAGCTGCAGGCCTGACTCTAGGTTTGCATCATTGCAGC
CGGTTTCCAATCAGATTGAGCGCTGTAACTCTTTAGCATTTGGAGGCTACTTAAGTGAAGTAGTAGAAGA
AAATACTCCACCAAAAATGGAAAAAGAAGGCTTGGAGATAATGATTGGGAAGAAGAAAGGCATCCAGGGT
CATTACAATTCTGCTTACTTAGACTCAACCTTATTCTGCTTATTTGCTTTTAGTTCTGTTCTGGACACTG
TGTTACTTAGACCCAAAGAAAAGAACGATGTAGAATATTATAGTGAAACCCAAGAGCTACTGAGGACAGA
AATTGTTAATCCTCTGAGAATATATGGATATGTGTGTGCCACAAAAATTATGAAACTGAGGAAAATACTT
GAAAAGGTGGAGGCTGCATCAGGATTTACCTCTGAAGAAAAAGATCCTGAGGAATTCTTGAATATTCTGT
TTCATCATATTTTAAGGGTAGAACCTTTGCTAAAAATAAGATCAGCAGGTCAAAAGGTACAAGATTGTTA
CTTCTATCAAATTTTTATGGAAAAAAATGAGAAAGTTGGCGTTCCCACAATTCAGCAGTTGTTAGAATGG
TCTTTTATCAACAGTAACCTGAAATTTGCAGAGGCACCATCATGTCTGATTATTCAGATGCCTCGATTTG
GAAAAGACTTTAAACTATTTAAAAAAATTTTTCCTTCTCTGGAATTAAATATAACAGATTTACTTGAAGA
CACTCCCAGACAGTGCCGGATATGTGGAGGGCTTGCAATGTATGAGTGTAGAGAATGCTACGACGATCCG
GACATCTCAGCTGGAAAAATCAAGCAGTTTTGTAAAACCTGCAACACTCAAGTCCACCTTCATCCGAAGA
GGCTGAATCATAAATATAACCCAGTGTCACTTCCCAAAGACTTACCCGACTGGGACTGGAGACACGGCTG
CATCCCTTGCCAGAATATGGAGTTATTTGCTGTTCTCTGCATAGAAACAAGCCACTATGTTGCTTTTGTG
AAGTATGGGAAGGACGATTCTGCCTGGCTCTTCTTTGACAGCATGGCCGATCGGGATGGTGGTCAGAATG
GCTTCAACATTCCTCAAGTCACCCCATGCCCAGAAGTAGGAGAGTACTTGAAGATGTCTCTGGAAGACCT
GCATTCCTTGGACTCCAGGAGAATCCAAGGCTGTGCACGAAGACTGCTTTGTGATGCATATATGTGCATG
TACCAGAGTCCAACAATGAGTTTGTACAAATAAGGCCGGCCTACCCAACTTTCTTGTACAAAGTGGTGAT
AATTAATTAAGATAAACCCGCTGATCAGCCTCGACTGTGCCTTCTAGTTGCCAGCCATCTGTTGTTTGCC
CCTCCCCCGTGCCTTCCTTGACCCTGGAAGGTGCCACTCCCACTGTCCTTTCCTAATAAAATGAGGAAAT
TGCATCGCATTGTCTGAGTAGGTGTCATTCTATTCTGGGGGGTGGGGTGGGGCAGGACAGCAAGGGGGAG
GATTGGGAAGACAATAGCAGGCATGCTGGGGATGCGGTGGGCTCTATGGCTTCTGAGGCGGAAAGAACCA
GCTGGGGCTCTAGGGGGTATCCCC
[124 nt withheld, positions 4645-4768]
C
[91 nt withheld, positions 4770-4860]
A
[49 nt withheld, positions 4862-4910]
CCTTTGACGTTGGAGTCCACGTTCTTT
[37 nt withheld, positions 4938-4974]
ACCCTATCTCGGTCTATTCTTTTGATTTATAAGGGATTTTGCCGATTTCGGCCTATTGGTTAAAAAATGA
GCTGATTTAACAAAAATTTAACGCGAATTAATTCTGTGGAATGTGTGTCAGTTAGGGTGTGGAAAGTCCC
CAGGCTCCCCAGCAGGCAGAAGTATGCAAAGCATGCATCTCAATTAGTCAGCAACCAGGTGTGGAAAGTC
CCCAGGCTCCCCAGCAGGCAGAAGTATGCAAAGCATGCATCTCAATTAGTCAGCAACCATAGTCCCGCCC
CTAACTCCGCCCATCCCGCCCCTAACTCCGCCCAGTTCCGCCCATTCTCCGCCCCATGGCTGACTAATTT
TTTTTATTTATGCAGAGGCCGAGGCCGCCTCTGCCTCTGAGCTATTCCAGAAGTAGTGAGGAGGCTTTTT
TGGAGGCCTAGGCTTTTGCAAAAAGCTCCCGGGAGCTTGTATATCCATTTTCGGATCTGATCAAGAGACA
GGATGAGGATCGTTTCGCATGATTGAACAAGATGGATTGCACGCAGGTTCTCCGGCCGCTTGGGTGGAGA
GGCTATTCGGCTATGACTGGGCACAACAGACAATCGGCTGCTCTGATGCCGCCGTGTTCCGGCTGTCAGC
GCAGGGGCGCCCGGTTCTTTTTGTCAAGACCGACCTGTCCGGTGCCCTGAATGAACTGCAGGACGAGGCA
GCGCGGCTATCGTGGCTGGCCACGACGGGCGTTCCTTGCGCAGCTGTGCTCGACGTTGTCACTGAAGCGG
GAAGGGACTGGCTGCTATTGGGCGAAGTGCCGGGGCAGGATCTCCTGTCATCTCACCTTGCTCCTGCCGA
GAAAGTATCCATCATGGCTGATGCAATGCGGCGGCTGCATACGCTTGATCCGGCTACCTGCCCATTCGAC
CACCAAGCGAAACATCGCATCGAGCGAGCACGTACTCGGATGGAAGCCGGTCTTGTCGATCAGGATGATC
TGGACGAAGAGCATCAGGGGCTCGCGCCAGCCGAACTGTTCGCCAGGCTCAAGGCGCGCATGCCCGACGG
CGAGGATCTCGTCGTGACCCATGGCGATGCCTGCTTGCCGAATATCATGGTGGAAAATGGCCGCTTTTCT
GGATTCATCGACTGTGGCCGGCTGGGTGTGGCGGACCGCTATCAGGACATAGCGTTGGCTACCCGTGATA
TTGCTGAAGAGCTTGGCGGCGAATGGGCTGACCGCTTCCTCGTGCTTTACGGTATCGCCGCTCCCGATTC
GCAGCGCATCGCCTTCTATCGCCTTCTTGACGAGTTCTTCTGAGCGGGACTCTGGGGTTCGAAATGACCG
ACCAAGCGACGCCCAACCTGCCATCACGAGATTTCGATTCCACCGCCGCCTTCTATGAAAGGTTGGGCTT
CGGAATCGTTTTCCGGGACGCCGGCTGGATGATCCTCCAGCGCGGGGATCTCATGCTGGAGTTCTTCGCC
CACCCCAACTTGTTTATTGCAGCTTATAATGGTTACAAATAAAGCAATAGCATCACAAATTTCACAAATA
AAGCATTTTTTTCACTGCATTCTAGTTGTGGTTTGTCCAAACTCATCAATGTATCTTATCATGTCTGTAT
ACCGTCGACCTCTAGCTAGAGCTTGGCGTAATCATGGTCATAGCTGTTTCCTGTGTGAAATTGTTATCCG
CTCACAATTCCACACAACATACGAGCCGGAAGCATAAAGTGTAAAGCCTGGGGTGCCTAATGAGTGAGCT
AACTCACATTAATTGCGTTGCGCTCACTGCCCGCTTTCCAGTCGGGAAACCTGTCGTGCCAGCTGCATTA
ATGAATCGGCCAACGCGCGGGGAGAGGCGGTTTGCGTATTGGGCGCTCTTCCGCTTCCTCGCTCACTGAC
TCGCTGCGCTCGGTCGTTCGGCTGCGGCGAGCGGTATCAGCTCACTCAAAGGCGGTAATACGGTTATCCA
CAGAATCAGGGGATAACGCAGGAAAGAACATGTGAGCAAAAGGCCAGCAAAAGGCCAGGAACCGTAAAAA
GGCCGCGTTGCTGGCGTTTTTCCATAGGCTCCGCCCCCCTGACGAGCATCACAAAAATCGACGCTCAAGT
CAGAGGTGGCGAAACCCGACAGGACTATAAAGATACCAGGCGTTTCCCCCTGGAAGCTCCCTCGTGCGCT
CTCCTGTTCCGACCCTGCCGCTTACCGGATACCTGTCCGCCTTTCTCCCTTCGGGAAGCGTGGCGCTTTC
TCATAGCTCACGCTGTAGGTATCTCAGTTCGGTGTAGGTCGTTCGCTCCAAGCTGGGCTGTGTGCACGAA
CCCCCCGTTCAGCCCGACCGCTGCGCCTTATCCGGTAACTATCGTCTTGAGTCCAACCCGGTAAGACACG
ACTTATCGCCACTGGCAGCAGCCACTGGTAACAGGATTAGCAGAGCGAGGTATGTAGGCGGTGCTACAGA
GTTCTTGAAGTGGTGGCCTAACTACGGCTACACTAGAAGAACAGTATTTGGTATCTGCGCTCTGCTGAAG
CCAGTTACCTTCGGAAAAAGAGTTGGTAGCTCTTGATCCGGCAAACAAACCACCGCTGGTAGCGGTGGTT
TTTTTGTTTGCAAGCAGCAGATTACGCGCAGAAAAAAAGGATCTCAAGAAGATCCTTTGATCTTTTCTAC
GGGGTCTGACGCTCAGTGGAACGAAAACTCACGTTAAGGGATTTTGGTCATGAGATTATCAAAAAGGATC
TTCACCTAGATCCTTTTAAATTAAAAATGAAGTTTTAAATCAATCTAAAGTATATATGAGTAAACTTGGT
CTGACAGTTACCAATGCTTAATCAGTGAGGCACCTATCTCAGCGATCTGTCTATTTCGTTCATCCATAGT
TGCCTGACTCCCCGTCGTGTAGATAACTACGATACGGGAGGGCTTACCATCTGGCCCCAGTGCTGCAATG
ATACCGCGAGACCCACGCTCACCGGCTCCAGATTTATCAGCAATAAACCAGCCAGCCGGAAGGGCCGAGC
GCAGAAGTGGTCCTGCAACTTTATCCGCCTCCATCCAGTCTATTAATTGTTGCCGGGAAGCTAGAGTAAG
TAGTTCGCCAGTTAATAGTTTGCGCAACGTTGTTGCCATTGCTACAGGCATCGTGGTGTCACGCTCGTCG
TTTGGTATGGCTTCATTCAGCTCCGGTTCCCAACGATCAAGGCGAGTTACATGATCCCCCATGTTGTGCA
AAAAAGCGGTTAGCTCCTTCGGTCCTCCGATCGTTGTCAGAAGTAAGTTGGCCGCAGTGTTATCACTCAT
GGTTATGGCAGCACTGCATAATTCTCTTACTGTCATGCCATCCGTAAGATGCTTTTCTGTGACTGGTGAG
TACTCAACCAAGTCATTCTGAGAATAGTGTATGCGGCGACCGAGTTGCTCTTGCCCGGCGTCAATACGGG
ATAATACCGCGCCACATAGCAGAACTTTAAAAGTGCTCATCATTGGAAAACGTTCTTCGGGGCGAAAACT
CTCAAGGATCTTACCGCTGTTGAGATCCAGTTCGATGTAACCCACTCGTGCACCCAACTGATCTTCAGCA
TCTTTTACTTTCACCAGCGTTTCTGGGTGAGCAAAAACAGGAAGGCAAAATGCCGCAAAAAAGGGAATAA
GGGCGACACGGAAATGTTGAATACTCATACTCTTCCTTTTTCAATATTATTGAAGCATTTATCAGGGTTA
TTGTCTCATGAGCGGATACATATTTGAATGTATTTAGAAAAATAAACAAATAGGGGTTCCGCGCACATTT
CCCCGAAAAGTGCCACCTGACGTCGACGGATCGGGAGATCTCCCGATCCCCTATGGTGCACTCTCAGTAC
AATCTGCTCTGATGCCGCATAGTTAAGCCAGTATCTGCTCCCTGCTTGTGTGTTGGAGGTCGCTGAGTAG
TGCGCGAGCAAAATTTAAGCTACAACAAGGCAAGGCTTGACCGACAATTGCATGAAGAATCTGCTTAGGG
TTAGGCGTTTTGCGCTGCTTCGCGATGTACGGGCCAGATATACGCGTT
Features (pLannotate 1.2.2; 23 found; start..end, strand, type, name):
      1..380     +  enhancer       CMV enhancer: human cytomegalovirus immediate early enhancer
    381..584     +  promoter       CMV promoter: human cytomegalovirus (CMV) immediate early promoter
    580..613     +  LTR            5' LTR (truncated) (fragment): truncated 5' long terminal repeat (LTR) from HIV-1
    629..647     +  promoter       T7 promoter: promoter for bacteriophage T7 RNA polymerase
    671..1387    +  CDS            Cycle 3 GFP: Cycle 3 GFP (Crameri et al., 1996) mammalian codon-optimized
   1410..1427    +  protein_bind   attB1 (fragment): mutant version of attB; core recombination site for the Gateway® BP reaction BP Clonase™
   1442..4300    +  CDS            CYLD: CYLD_HUMAN - Also known as CYLD1, KIAA0849 From Homo sapiens (Human).
   4313..4337    -  protein_bind   attB2: mutant version of attB; recombination site for the Gateway® BP reaction BP Clonase™
   4375..4599    +  polyA_signal   bGH poly(A) signal: bovine growth hormone polyadenylation signal
   4603..4624    +  promoter       SV40 promoter (fragment): SV40 enhancer and early promoter
   4645..5073    +  rep_origin     f1 ori (sequence partly withheld): f1 bacteriophage origin of replication; arrow indicates direction of (+) strand synthesis
   5087..5416    +  promoter       SV40 promoter: SV40 enhancer and early promoter
   5483..6274    +  CDS            neo: KKA2_KLEPN - Also known as kan, nptII. Experimental evidence at protein level: Swiss-Prot protein existence level 1. Resistance to kanamycin, neomycin, paromomycin, ribostamycin, butirosin and gentamicin B. From Klebsiella pneumoniae.
   6298..6456    +  CDS            ble (fragment): BLE_KLEPN - Experimental evidence at protein level: Swiss-Prot protein existence level 1. Binding protein with a strong affinity to the bleomycin family of antibiotics. Binds to CL990; an antimitotic-antibiotic compound. From Klebsiella pneumoniae.
   6451..6572    +  polyA_signal   SV40 poly(A) signal: SV40 polyadenylation signal
   6645..6661    -  protein_bind   lac operator: The lac repressor binds to the lac operator to inhibit transcription in E. coli. This inhibition can be relieved by adding lactose or isopropyl-β-D-thiogalactopyranoside (IPTG). lac repressor encoded by lacI
   6669..6699    -  promoter       lac promoter: promoter for the E. coli lac operon
   6714..6735    -  protein_bind   CAP binding site: CAP binding activates transcription in the presence of cAMP. E. coli catabolite activator protein
   6748..6840    -  CDS            lacI (fragment): lac repressor; lacI; The lac repressor binds to the lac operator to inhibit transcription in E. coli. This inhibition can be relieved by adding lactose or isopropyl-β-D-thiogalactopyranoside (IPTG).
   7023..7611    -  rep_origin     ori: high-copy-number ColE1/pMB1/pBR322/pUC origin of replication
   7782..8642    -  CDS            AmpR: β-lactamase; bla; confers resistance to ampicillin, carbenicillin, and related antibiotics
   8643..8747    -  promoter       AmpR promoter: bla
   8806..8858    -  misc_feature   bom (fragment): basis of mobility region from pBR322
