[The description below was written by a language model from this plasmid's Addgene catalogue record and pLannotate feature annotations shown in this document.]
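Description:
GFP-CYLD-C601A is a mammalian expression plasmid that produces human CYLD (cylindromatosis), a tumour-suppressor deubiquitinating enzyme, as an N-terminal GFP fusion carrying a cysteine-601-to-alanine substitution that renders the protein catalytically inactive. The catalogue lists the backbone as pENTR with a total size of about 3 kb and a 400 bp insert. The sequenced record, however, is 9,012 nt and has the layout of a Gateway expression clone rather than an entry vector. The size and backbone fields therefore appear not to reflect the final construct, and the feature table is the better guide to its architecture.

In that table, the CMV enhancer and immediate-early promoter drive a mammalian codon-optimized Cycle 3 GFP coding sequence. This is followed by an attB1 remnant, the roughly 2.9 kb CYLD open reading frame, attB2 and a bovine growth hormone polyadenylation signal. The attB sites are the scars of Gateway recombination that moved CYLD downstream of the tag. A T7 promoter lies between the CMV promoter and GFP. A separate SV40 early promoter–neo–SV40 poly(A) cassette allows G418 selection of stably transfected mammalian cells. In bacteria the plasmid is maintained through a high-copy ColE1/pUC-type origin and selected with ampicillin via β-lactamase, and an f1 origin is also present. Short annotated fragments (HIV-1 LTR, ble, lacI, bom) look like backbone remnants or annotation matches rather than functional elements.

The construct suits localization studies and serves as an enzymatically dead control alongside wild-type GFP-CYLD. The associated publication concerns CYLD's role in regulating mitotic entry.
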