Addgene plasmid #60028: GFP-CYLD-C601A
Purpose: N-terminal GFP tagged catalytic inactive (C601A) expression
Depositing lab: Stephen Elledge. Depositing organization: Brigham and Women's Hospital. Publication: The tumor suppressor CYLD regulates entry into mitosis. Stegmeier F, Sowa ME, Nalepa G, Gygi SP, Harper JW, Elledge SJ. Proc Natl Acad Sci U S A. 2007 May 22. 104(21):8869-74. 10.1073/pnas.0703268104 PubMed 17495026.
Backbone
  Vector backbone: pENTR
  Backbone manufacturer: Life Technologies
  Backbone size w/o insert (bp): 2600
  Total vector size (bp): 3000
  Vector type: Mammalian Expression
  Selectable markers: Neomycin (select with G418)
Growth in bacteria
  Bacterial resistance: Ampicillin, 100 μg/mL
  Growth temperature: 37°C
  Growth strain: Top10
  Copy number: Unknown
Gene/Insert
  Gene/Insert name: Cylindromatosis
  Species: H. sapiens (human)
  Insert size (bp): 400
  Mutation: Cysteine 601 changed to Alanine
  Entrez Gene: CYLD (a.k.a. BRSS, CDMT, CYLD1, CYLDI, EAC, FTDALS8, MFT, MFT1, SBS, TEM, USPL2)
  Promoter: CMV
  Tag / fusion protein: GFP (N terminal on insert)
  Cloning method: Gateway Cloning
  Sequencing primers: 5′ CMVF
Terms and licenses: Academic/Nonprofit Terms; Industry Terms: Not Available to Industry
How to cite: GFP-CYLD-C601A was a gift from Stephen Elledge (Addgene plasmid # 60028 ; http://n2t.net/addgene:60028 ; RRID:Addgene_60028)
