>Addgene plasmid #60028 | GFP-CYLD-C601A | addgene partial sequence | sequence record 98924 | CMV-F 5'-CGCAAATGGGCGGTAGGCGTG-3'
AGCAGAAGCTCTCTGGCTAACTAGAGAACCCACTGCTTACTGGCTTATCGAAATTAATACGACTCACTAT
AGGGAGACCCAAGCTGGCTAGACACCATGGCCAGCAAAGGAGAAGAACTTTTCACTGGAGTTGTCCCAAT
TCTTGTTGAATTAGATGGTGATGTTAATGGGCACAAATTTTCTGTCAGTGGAGAGGGTGAAGGTGATGCT
ACATACGGAAAGCTTACCCTTAAATTTATTTGCACTACTGGAAAACTACCTGTTCCATGGCCAACACTTG
TCACTACTTTCTCTTATGGTGTTCAATGCTTTTCCCGTTATCCGGATCATATGAAACGGCATGACTTTTT
CAAGAGTGCCATGCCCGAAGGTTATGTACAGGAACGCACTATATCTTTCAAAGATGACGGGAACTACAAG
ACGCGTGCTGAAGTCAAGTTTGAAGGTGATACCCTTGTTAATCGTATCGAGTTAAAAGGTATTGATTTTA
AAGAAGATGGAAACATTCTCGGACACAAACTCGAGTACAACTATAACTCACACAATGTATACATCACGGC
AGACAAACAAAAGAATGGAATCAAAGCTAACTTCAAAATTCGCCACAACATTGAAGATGGATCCGTTCAA
CTAGCAGACCATTATCAACAAAATACTCCAATTGGCGATGGCCCTGTCCTTTTACCAGACAACCATTACC
TGTCGACACAATCTGCCCTTTCGAAAGATCCCAACGAAAAGCGTGACCACATGGTCCTTCTTGAGTTTGT
AACTGCTGCTGGGATTACACATGGCATGGATGAGCTCTACAAAAGCGGTTCCGGACCGGATCAAACAAGT
TTGTACAAAAAAGTTGGCGCGCCC
