>Addgene plasmid #60028 | GFP-CYLD-C601A | addgene partial sequence | sequence record 98928 | EBV-rev 5'-GTGGTTTGTCCAAACTCATC-3'
CGTCGACCTCTAGCTAGAGCTTGGCGTAATCATGGTCATAGCTGTTTCCTGTGTGAAATTGTTATCCGCT
CACAATTCCACACAACATACGAGCCGGAAGCATAAAGTGTAAAGCCTGGGGTGCCTAATGAGTGAGCTAA
CTCACATTAATTGCGTTGCGCTCACTGCCCGCTTTCCAGTCGGGAAACCTGTCGTGCCAGCTGCATTAAT
GAATCGGCCAACGCGCGGGGAGAGGCGGTTTGCGTATTGGGCGCTCTTCCGCTTCCTCGCTCACTGACTC
GCTGCGCTCGGTCGTTCGGCTGCGGCGAGCGGTATCAGCTCACTCAAAGGCGGTAATACGGTTATCCACA
GAATCAGGGGATAACGCAGGAAAGAACATGTGAGCAAAAGGCCAGCAAAAGGCCAGGAACCGTAAAAAGG
CCGCGTTGCTGGCGTTTTTCCATAGGCTCCGCCCCCCTGACGAGCATCACAAAAATCGACGCTCAAGTCA
GAGGTGGCGAAACCCGACAGGACTATAAAGATACCAGGCGTTTCCCCCTGGAAGCTCCCTCGTGCGCTCT
CCTGTTCCGACCCTGCCGCTTACCGGATACCTGTCCGCCTTTCTCCCTTCGGGAAGCGTGGCGCTTTCTC
ATAGCTCACGCTGTAGGTATCTCAGTTCGGTGTAGGTCGTTCGCTCCAAGCTGGGCTGTGTGCACGAACC
CCCCGTTCAGCCCGACCGCTGCGCCTTATCCGGTAACTATCGTCTTGAGTCCAACCCGGTAAGACACGAC
TTATCGCCACTGGCAGCAGCCACTGGTAACAGGATTAGCAGAGCGAGGTATGTAGGCGGTGCTACAGAGT
TCTTGAAGTGGTGGCCTAACTACGGCTACACTAGAAGAACAGTATTTGGTATCTGCGCTCTGCTGAAGCC
AGTTACCTTCGGAAAAAGAGTTGGTAGCTCTTGATCCGGCAAACAAACCACCGCTGGTA
