>Addgene plasmid #60028 | GFP-CYLD-C601A | addgene partial sequence | sequence record 98929 | GFP-F 5'-GGTCCTTCTTGAGTTTGTAAC-3'
GATGAAGCTCTACAAAAGCGGTTCCGGACCGGATCAAACAAGTTTGTACAAAAAAGTTGGCGCGCCCACC
ATGAGTTCAGGCTTATGGAGCCAAGAAAAAGTCACTTCACCCTACTGGGAAGAGCGGATTTTTTACTTGC
TTCTTCAAGAATGCAGCGTTACAGACAAACAAACACAAAAGCTCCTTAAAGTACCGAAGGGAAGTATAGG
ACAGTATATTCAAGATCGTTCTGTGGGGCATTCAAGGATTCCTTCTGCAAAAGGCAAGAAAAATCAGATT
GGATTAAAAATTCTAGAGCAACCTCATGCAGTTCTCTTTGTTGATGAAAAGGATGTTGTAGAGATAAATG
AAAAGTTCACAGAGTTACTTTTGGCAATTACCAATTGTGAGGAGAGGTTCAGCCTGTTTAAAAACAGAAA
CAGACTAAGTAAAGGCCTCCAAATAGACGTGGGCTGTCCTGTGAAAGTACAGCTGAGATCTGGGGAAGAA
AAATTTCCTGGAGTTGTACGCTTCAGAGGACCCCTGTTAGCAGAGAGGACAGTCTCCGGAATATTCTTTG
GAGTTGAATTGCTGGAAGAAGGTCGTGGTCAAGGTTTCACTGACGGGGTGTACCAAGGGAAACAGCTTTT
TCAGTGTGATGAAGATTGTGGCGTGTTTGTTGCATTGGACAAGCTAGAACTCATAGAAGATGATGACACT
GCATTGGAAAGTGATTACGCAGGTCCTGGGGACACAATGCAGGTCGAACTTCCTCCTTTGGAAATAAACT
CCAGAGTTTCTTTGAAGGTTGGAGAAACAATAGAATCTGGAACAG
