>Addgene plasmid #60028 | GFP-CYLD-C601A | addgene partial sequence | sequence record 100322 | hCYLD-Rev 5'-ATACATTGCAAGCCCTCCAC-3'
GTCTTCAAGTAAATCTGTTATATTTAATTCCAGAGAAGGAAAAATTTTTTTAAATAGTTTAAAGTCTTTT
CCAAATCGAGGCATCTGAATAATCAGACATGATGGTGCCTCTGCAAATTTCAGGTTACTGTTGATAAAAG
ACCATTCTAACAACTGCTGAATTGTGGGAACGCCAACTTTCTCATTTTTTTCCATAAAAATTTGATAGAA
GTAACAATCTTGTACCTTTTGACCTGCTGATCTTATTTTTAGCAAAGGTTCTACCCTTAAAATATGATGA
AACAGAATATTCAAGAATTCCTCAGGATCTTTTTCTTCAGAGGTAAATCCTGATGCAGCCTCCACCTTTT
CAAGTATTTTCCTCAGTTTCATAATTTTTGTGGCACACACATATCCATATATTCTCAGAGGATTAACAAT
TTCTGTCCTCAGTAGCTCTTGGGTTTCACTATAATATTCTACATCGTTCTTTTCTTTGGGTCTAAGTAAC
ACAGTGTCCAGAACAGAACTAAAAGCAAATAAGCAGAATAAGGTTGAGTCTAAGTAAGCAGAATTGTAAT
GACCCTGGATGCCTTTCTTCTTCCCAATCATTATCTCCAAGCCTTCTTTTTCCATTTTTGGTGGAGTATT
TTCTTCTACTACTTCACTTAAGTAGCCTCCAAATGCTAAAGAGTTACAGCGCTCAATCTGATTGGAAACC
GGCTGCAATGATGCAAACCTAGAGTCAGGCCTGCAGCTCTTCAGTTTCACAAACAGCGCCTTCTTCAGGG
CACAGGTGAAATACCGAGTGCCTCTGAAGGTTCCATCCGTACAGCCTGCACACTCATCTTCCAGTTCCAG
TCCAGCGAGCACTTCATTCAGTCCTGGTGGCTGACCGATCCAACGGATTACCCCATAGAAAGGAGGGTTC
TCCTTAACTTCAGCCAATGAGCCCACTTCTAGACCATGTGAGTTCCCAGGAGGCATGGCCAAGGGTGGAC
TCTCTTGGACGGGTGCAGTGTTTAGCTCTTCCATTACAGACTGGGCTGA
